>Addgene plasmid #173519 | pICSL86977OD:PITG_06478 | addgene full sequence | sequence record 342198 | Addgene NGS Result
CGCTGCTTAACCAGCTCCACCAGGTCGGCGGTGGCCCATATGTCGTAAGGGCTTGGCTGCACCGGAATCA
GCACGAAGTCGGCTGCCTTGATCGCGGACACAGCCAAGTCCGCCGCCTGGGGCGCTCCGTCGATCACTAC
GAAGTCGCGCCGGCCGATGGCCTTCACGTCGCGGTCAATCGTCGGGCGGTCGATGCCGACAACGGTTAGC
GGTTGATCTTCCCGCACGGCCGCCCAATCGCGGGCACTGCCCTGGGGATCGGAATCGACTAACAGAACAT
CGGCCCCGGCGAGTTGCAGGGCGCGGGCTAGATGGGTTGCGATGGTCGTCTTGCCTGACCCGCCTTTCTG
GTTAAGTACAGCGATAACCTTCATGCGTTCCCCTTGCGTATTTGTTTATTTACTCATCGCATCATATACG
CAGCGACCGCATGACGCAAGCTGTTTTACTCAAATACACATCACCTTTTTAGACGGCGGCGCTCGGTTTC
TTCAGCGGCCAAGCTGGCCGGCCAGGCCGCCAGCTTGGCATCAGACAAACCGGCCAGGATTTCATGCAGC
CGCACGGCTGACTCCCGAGGGGAACCCTGTGGTTGGCATGCACATACAAATGGACGAACGGATAAACCTT
TTCACGCCCTTTTAAATATCCGATTATTCTAATAAACGCTCTTTTCTCTTAGGTTTACCCGCCAATATAT
CCTGTCAAACACTGATAGTTTAAACGGATCACTTCGTGTCCCTCGGTCACATGTGCATCCTCTAGTAGCG
GTCCTGCTGAGCCTCGACATGTTGTCGCAAAATTCGCCCTGGACCCGCCCAACGATTTGTCGTCACTGTC
AAGGTTTGACCTGCACTTCATTTGGGGCCCACATACACCAAAAAAATGCTGCATAATTCTCGGGGCAGCA
AGTCGGTTACCCGGCCGCCGTGCTGGACCGGGTTGAATGGTGCCCGTAACTTTCGGTAGAGCGGACGGCC
AATACTCAACTTCAAGGAATCTCACCCATGCGCGCCGGCGGGGAACCGGAGTTCCCTTCAGTGAGCGTTA
TTAGTTCGCCGCTCGGTGTGTCGTAGATACTAGCCCCTGGGGCACTTTTGAAATTTGAATAAGATTTATG
TAATCAGTCTTTTAGGTTTGACCGGTTCTGCCGCTTTTTTTAAAATTGGATTTGTAATAATAAAACGCAA
TTGTTTGTTATTGTGGCGCTCTATCATAGATGTCGCTATAAACCTATTCAGCACAATATATTGTTTTCAT
TTTAATATTGTACATATAAGTAGTAGGGTACAATCAGTAAATTGAACGGAGAATATTATTCATAAAAATA
CGATAGTAACGGGTGATATATTCATTAGAATGAACCGAAACCGGCGGTAAGGATCTGAGCTACACATGCT
CAGGTTTTTTACAACGTGCACAACAGAATTGAAAGCAAATATCATGCGATCATAGGCTTCTCGCATATCT
CATTAAAGCAGGACAAGCTCATTGTGCCTTCATAGCTGCAGTAAGAGCTCCGATTGGGTTATCGTTGTCA
AGAAGTGTTTTAACCTTGTTAAGCAAAGACACTCCTCCCTTCCTCTCTGTGTAGTACAATGTGTAAGCAA
CCCAAGTTTTGTAAATTGGGTCGTTCTTAGGCAAATACACAGCAGAAGTAGGGAATGGGATAGCAAGCAT
AGATGACACAGCCTTAGGGTCCCACTCAGTGTGCAACCAATTCTGGAACAAATAAGTTTGCATGTTCTCA
GCAAGCCTCTTAAGGTCAGGCACGTCCTTCAATGACTCAAAGAATGTAGCGAACTGCCACTCTGACCTCA
ATGGCTTTGTGTCAGCAAGGAAGTGCACCATCTGCACAGATGACAACACGTTCTTCTTTGTGTGAGATCT
GTACAAATTAACGTACCTAAGCCAATGGATGAACATTGCGTTTGTGTCCACAGCGTCCATGTTCACCTTC
ACAAGCCTAAGGATTTTGAACACCTGCTCAGGTGTCACGTCGTAATTCAACCACACGTCGTGCATCATCT
TCCTAGAAGTCTTTGAAGAAAGGAACAAGAACCTCTGCATTGTGTCACCGTGGTCCTTCATTCCAGGCAC
GTTCCTCAAAAGGTGCAACAATGTCACCACGTCCTTCTCTGGCATTGTTTTTCTGAAAAGGTCAAGCATG
TCGTCGTCACCGAACCAGTGGTTTCCCTTCTGAGCCCTGTACTGCTGAGCGTATGCCAACCACTGGTGGA
AGATTGGAGAGTCCACCAACTTTGTTCCAGCCTCCTGCAACCTCAATGTATCGTACACAATCTTAGGATC
AGTCTCGTGCTGCAAAGTTTTAGACACCCATGAACCAGACAAAGATTTTTGCATAGACTTTCCCAACTCC
TTAAGAGCTCCTGTCTTTCTGAATGACTCGATCAAGATCTTCAATTCCTCTCCTGAAGATCTCTTCAACA
ACAAGTAGTACAAGTCAAGGTCTGAGAAAGCCTGGTTTCCGTTCTTTGCCCTGAAAGCAGCCACCAACTT
AAGCCACAACAACAAATTAGGATCGTCGTTAAGCTTTGTAGTAGATTTTGCCAATCTCAATGTGTCGAAA
ATAGCCTGAGGGTGCACCCTAGACTTCATCCAAGCCTTGATCTGAGCCTGCTCAGGGTTAGACTTGAACA
CCTTATGGATAAGATCGTCAACCTTAGACAAAAGTGGAGTAGTTCCCATTGTATCGATAATTGTAAATGT
AATTGTAATGTTGTTTGTTGTTTGTTGTTGTTGGTAATTGTTGTAAAAATGAGCTCTTATACTCGAGCGT
GTCCTCTCCAAATGAAATGAACTTCCTTATATAGAGGAAGGGTCTTGCGAAGGATAGTGGGATTGTGCGT
CATCCCTTACGTCAGTGGAGATGTCACATCAATCCACTTGCTTTGTAGACGTGGTTGGAACCTCTTCTTT
TTCCACGATGCTCCTCGTGGGTGGGGGTCCATCTTTGGGACCACTGTCGGCAGAGAGATCTTGAATGATA
GCCTTTCCTTTATCGCAATGATGGCATTTGTAGGAGCCACCTTCCTTTTCTACTGTCCTTTCGATGAAGT
GACAGATAGCTGGGCAATGGAATCCGAGGAGGTTTCCCGAAATTATCCTTTGTTGAAAAGTCTCAATAGC
CCTTTGATCTTCTGAGACTGTATCTTTGACATTTTTGGAGTAGACCAGAGTGTCGTGCTCCACCATGTTG
ACGAAGATTTTCTTCTTGTCATTGAGTCGTAAAAGACTCTGTATGAACTGTTCGCCAGTCTTGACGGCGA
GTTCTGTTAGATCCTCGATTTGAATCTTAGACTCCATGCATGGCCTTAGATTCAGTAGGAACTACCTTTT
TAGAGACTCCAATCTCTATTACTTGCCTTGGTTTATGAAGCAAGCCTTGAATCGTCCATACTGGAATAGT
ACTTCTGATCTTGAGAAATATGTCTTTCTCTGTGTTCTTGATGCAATTAGTCCTGAATCTTTTGACTGCA
TCTTTAACCTTCTTGGGAAGGTATTTGATCTCCTGGAGATTGTTACTCGGGTAGATCGTCTTGATGAGAC
TTGCTGCGTAGGCCTCTCTAACCATCTGTGGGTCAGCATTCTTTCTGAAATTGAAGAGGCTAACCTTCTC
ATTATCAGTGGTGAACATAGTGTCGTCACCTTCACCTTCGAACTTCCTTCCTAGATCGTAAAGATAGAGG
AAATCGTCCATTGTAATCTCCGGGGCAAAGGAGATCTCTTTTGGGGCTGGATCACTGCTGGGCCTTTTGG
TTCCTAGCGTGAGCCAGTGGGCTTTTTGCTTTGGTGGGCTTGTTAGGGCCTTAGCAAAGCTCTTGGGCTT
GAGTTGAGCTTCTCCTTTGGGGATGAAGTTCAACCTGTCTGTTTGCTGACTTGTTGTGTACGCGTCAGCT
GCTGCTCTTGCCTCTGTAATAGTGGCAAATTTCTTGTGTGCAACTCCGGGAACGCCGTTTGTTGCCGCCT
TTGTACAACCCCAGTCATCGTATATACCGGCATGTGGACCGTTATACACAACGTAGTAGTTGATATGAGG
GTGTTGAATACCCGATTCTGCTCTGAGAGGAGCAACTGTGCTGTTAAGCTCAGATTTTTGTGGGATTGGA
ATTCCTCCAAGCTTGAATTCTTGCAGCGCTCCAATTCAGCAAGCGTCGATCTAGTAACATAGATGACACC
GCGCGCGATAATTTATCCTAGTTTGCGCGCTATATTTTGTTTTCTATCGCGTATTAAATGTATAATTGCG
GGACTCTAATCATAAAAACCCATCTCATAAATAACGTCATGCATTACATGTTAATTATTACATGCTTAAC
GTAATTCAACAGAAATTATATGATAATCATCGCAAGACCGGCAACAGGATTCAATCTTAAGAAACTTTAT
TGCCAAATGTTTGAACGATCTGCTTGACTCTAGATCCAGAGTCCCGCTCAAATCTCAGTCACAGGAAGAA
CAGGTCTAGGAGGAACAGGAAGAGAGAAATCAAGCTGCCAGAATCCCACATCATGCCAATTTCCATGTTT
GAAACCAGCAGCTCTAAGCATTCCCCTAGGAGCATAACCAAGAGCCTCATGCATCCTCACAGAAGGATCA
TTAGGAAGTCCAATCACAGCAACCACAGACTTGAAACCCTGAGCCTCCAAAGACTTCAAAAGATGAGTGT
AAAGAGTAGATCCAAGACCAGTTCTTTGATGCCTAGGAGACACGTAAACAGTAGACTCAGCAGTCCAATC
GTAAGCATTCCTAGCCTTCCAAGGACCAGCATAAGCAATACCAGCCACTTCACCATCCACTTCAGCAACA
AGCCAAGGATACCTCTCTCTAAGCCTCACAAGATCATCAGTCCACTCTTGTGGTTCTTGAGGCTCAGTCC
TGAAATTCACAGTAGAAGTCTCAATGTAATGATTCACAATAGTGCACACAGCAGGCATATCAGCCTCAGT
AGCCCTTCTAATATCAGCAGGCCTTCTTTCAGGAGACATGCGAAACGATCCAGATCCGGTGCAGATTATT
TGGATTGAGAGTGAATATGAGACTCTAATTGGATACCGAGGGGAATTTATGGAACGTCAGTGGAGCATTT
TGACAAGAAATATTTGCTAGCTGATAGTGACCTTAGGCGACTTTTGAACGCGCAATAATGGTTTCTGACG
TATGTGCTTAGCTCATTAAACTCCAGAAACCCGCGGCTGAGTGGCTCCTTCAACGTTGCGGTTCTGTCAG
TTCCAAACGTAAAACGGCTTGTCCCGCGTCATCGGCGGGGGTCATAACGTGACTCCCTTAATTCTCCGCT
CCGGATCCGAATTCGGCACAGAGTGTTCAACCCCAGTACATTAAAAACGTCCGCAATGTGTTATTAAGTT
GTCTAAGCGTCAATTTGTTTACACCACAATATATCCTGCCACCAGCCAGCCAACAGCTCCCCGACCGGCA
GCTCGGCACAAAATCACCACTCGATACAGGCAGCCCATCAACCATGACTACTGTCCGGTCCAACAGATCC
GAGCAGGAACCGTAAAAAGGCCGCGTTGCTGGCGTTTTTCCATAGGCTCCGCCCCCCTGACGAGCATCAC
AAAAATCGACGCTCAAGTCAGAGGTGGCGAAACCCGACAGGACTATAAAGATACCAGGCGTTTCCCCCTG
GAAGCTCCCTCGTGCGCTCTCCTGTTCCGACCCTGCCGCTTACCGGATACCTGTCCGCCTTTCTCCCTTC
GGGAAGCGTGGCGCTTTCTCATAGCTCACGCTGTAGGTATCTCAGTTCGGTGTAGGTCGTTCGCTCCAAG
CTGGGCTGTGTGCACGAACCCCCCGTTCAGCCCGACCGCTGCGCCTTATCCGGTAACTATCGTCTTGAGT
CCAACCCGGTAAGACACGACTTATCGCCACTGGCAGCAGCCACTGGTAACAGGATTAGCAGAGCGAGGTA
TGTAGGCGGTGCTACAGAGTTCTTGAAGTGGTGGCCTAACTACGGCTACACTAGAAGAACAGTATTTGGT
ATCTGCGCTCTGCTGAAGCCAGTTACCTTCGGAAAAAGAGTTGGTAGCTCTTGATCCGGCAAACAAACCA
CCGCTGGTAGCGGTGGTTTTTTTGTTTGCAAGCAGCAGATTACGCGCAGAAAAAAAGGATCTCAAGAAGA
TCCTTTGATCTTTTCTACGGGGTCTGACGCTCAGTGGAACGAAAACTCACGTTAAGGGATTTTGGTCATG
AGATTATCAAAAAGGATCTTCACCTAGATCCTTTTAAATTAAAAATGAAGTTTTAAATCAATCTAAAGTA
TATATGAGTAAACTTGGTCTGACAGCTAAAACAATTCATCCAGTAAAATATAATATTTTATTTTCTCCCA
ATCAGGCTTGATCCCCAGTAAGTCAAAAAATAGCTCGACATACTGTTCTTCCCCGATATCCTCCCTGAGC
GACCGGACGCAGAAGGCAATGTCATACCACTTGTCCGCCCTGCCGCTTCTCCCAAGATCAATAAAGCCAC
TTACTTTGCCATCTTTCACAAAGATGTTGCTGTCTCCCAGGTCGCCGTGGGAAAAGACAAGTTCCTCTTC
GGGCTTTTCCGTCTTTAAAAAATCATACAGCTCGCGCGGATCTTTAAATGGAGTGTCCTCTTCCCAGTTT
TCGCAATCCACATCGGCCAGATCGTTATTCAGTAAGTAATCCAATTCGGCTAAGCGGCTGTCTAAGCTAT
TCGTATAGGGACAATCCGATATGTCGATGGAGTGAAAGAGCCTGATGCACTCCGCATACAGCTCGATAAT
CTTTTCAGGGCTTTGTTCATCTTCATACTCTTCCGAGCAAAGGACGCCATCGGCCTCACTCATGAGCAGA
TTGCTCCAGCCATCATGCCGTTCAAAGTGCAGGACCTTTGGAACAGGCAGCTTTCCTTCCAGCCATAGCA
TCATGTCCTTTTCCCGTTCCACATCATAGGTGGTCCCTTTATACCGGCTGTCCGTCATTTTTAAATATAG
GTTTTCATTTTCTCCCACCAGCTTATATACCTTAGCAGGAGACATTCCTTCCGTATCTTTTACGCAGCGG
TATTTTTCGATCAGTTTTTTCAATTCCGGTGATATTCTCATTTTAGCCATACTCTTCCTTTTTCAATATT
ATTGAAGCATTTATCAGGGTTATTGTCTCATGAGCGGATACATATTTGAATGTATTTAGAAAAATAAACA
AATAGGGGTTCCGCGCACTCGGAGCCTTGATGTGGGCGCTTTTTGCAGCTGTTCGGCTGTGCGCTGGCCA
GACAGTTATGCACAGGCCAGGCGGGTTTTAAGAGTTTTAATAAGTTTTAAAGAGTTTTAGGCGGAAAAAT
CGCCTTTTTTCTCTTTTATATCAGTCACTTACATGTGTGACCGGTTCCCAATGTACGGCTTTGGGTTCCC
AATGTACGGGTTCCGGTTCCCAATGTACGGCTTTGGGTTCCCAATGTACGTGCTATCCACAGGAAAGAAG
CTTTTTCGACCTTTTTCCCCTGCTAGGGCAATTTGCCCTAGCATCTGCTCCGTACATTAGGAACCGGCGG
ATGCTTCGCCCTCGATCAGGTTGCGGTAGCGCATGACTAGGATCGGGCCAGCCTGCCCCGCCTCCTCCTT
CAAATCGTACTCCGGCAGGTCATTTGACCCGATCAGCTTGCGCACGGTGAAACAGAACTTCTTGAACTCT
CCGGCGCTGCCACTGCGTTCGTAGATCGTCTTGAACAACCATCTGGCTTCTGCCTTGCCTGCGGCGCGGC
GTGCCAGGCGGTAGAGAAAACGGCCGATGCCGGGATCGATCAAAAAGTAATCGGGGTGAACCGTCAGCAC
GTCCGGGTTCTTGCCTTCTGTGATCTCGCGGTACATCCAATCAGCTAGCTCGATCTCGATGTACTCCGGC
CGCCCGGTTTCGCTCTTTACGATCTTGTAGCGGCTAATCAAGGCTTCACCCTCGGATACCGTCACCAGGC
GGCCGTTCTTGGCCTTCTTCGTACGCTGCATGGCAACGTGCGTGGTGTTTAACCGAATGCAGGTTTCTAC
CAGGTCGTCTTTCTGCTTTCCGCCATCGGCTCGCCGGCAGAACTTGAGTACGTCCGCAACGTGTGGACGG
AACACGCGGCCGGGCTTGTCTCCCTTCCCTTCCCGGTATCGGTTCATGGATTCGGTTAGATGGGAAACCG
CCATCAGTACCAGGTCGTAATCCCACACACTGGCCATGCCGGCCGGCCCTGCGGAAACCTCTACGTGCCC
GTCTGGAAGCTCGTAGCGGATCACCTCGCCAGCTCGTCGGTCACGCTTCGACAGACGGAAAACGGCCACG
TCCATGATGCTGCGACTATCGCGGGTGCCCACGTCATAGAGCATCGGAACGAAAAAATCTGGTTGCTCGT
CGCCCTTGGGCGGCTTCCTAATCGACGACGCACCGGCTGCCGGCGGTTGCCGGGATTCTTTGCGGATTCG
ATCAGCGGCCGCTTGCCACGATTCACCGGGGCGTGCTTCTGCCTCGATGCGTTGCCGCTGGGCGGCCTGC
GCGGCCTTCAACTTCTCCACCAGGTCATCACCCAGCGCCGCGCCGATTTGTACCGGGCCGGATGGTTTGC
GACCGCTCACGCCGATTCCTCGGGCTTGGGGGTTCCAGTGCCATTGCAGGGCCGGCAGACAACCCAGCCG
CTTACGCCTGGCCAACCGCCCGTTCCTCCACACATGGGGCATTCCACGGCGTCGGTGCCTGGTTGTTCTT
GATTTTCCATGCCGCCTCCTTTAGCCGCTAAAATTCATCTACTCATTTATTCATTTGCTCATTTACTCTG
GTAGCTGCGCGATGTATTCAGATAGCAGCTCGGTAATGGTCTTGCCTTGGCGTACCGCGTACATCTTCAG
CTTGGTGTGATCCTCCGCCGGCAACTGAAAGTTGACCCGCTTCATGGCTGGCGTGTCTGCCAGGCTGGCC
AACGTTGCAGCCTTGCTGCTGCGTGCGCTCGGACGGCCGGCACTTAGCGTGTTTGTGCTTTTGCTCATTT
TCTCTTTACCTCATTAACTCAAATGAGTTTTGATTTAATTTCAGCGGCCAGCGCCTGGACCTCGCGGGCA
GCGTCGCCCTCGGGTTCTGATTCAAGAACGGTTGTGCCGGCGGCGGCAGTGCCTGGGTAGCTCACGCGCT
GCGTGATACGGGACTCAAGAATGGGCAGCTCGTACCCGGCCAGCGCCTCGGCAACCTCACCGCCGATGCG
CGTGCCTTTGATCGCCCGCGACACGACAAAGGCCGCTTGTAGCCTTCCATCCGTGACCTCAATG
Features (pLannotate 1.2.2; 17 found; start..end, strand, type, name):
    683..707     -  misc_feature   RB T-DNA repeat: right border repeat from nopaline C58 T-DNA
    774..1481    -  terminator     OCS terminator: octopine synthase terminator
   1492..2706    -  CDS            PexRD18 (fragment): RD18_PHYIT - Experimental evidence at transcript level: Swiss-Prot protein existence level 2. Effector that enhances P.infestans colonization of Nicotiana benthamiana leaves. From Phytophthora infestans (strain T30-4) (Potato late blight fungus).
   2718..2771    -  misc_feature   TMV Ω: translational enhancer from the tobacco mosaic virus 5'-leader sequence (Gallie et al., 1988)
   2800..3145    -  promoter       CaMV 35S promoter: strong constitutive promoter from cauliflower mosaic virus
   2802..2848    -  promoter       minimal CaMV 35S promoter: minimal 35S promoter from cauliflower mosaic virus
   3329..4135    -  CDS            IBMP_CAMVB (fragment): Experimental evidence at protein level: Swiss-Prot protein existence level 1. Enhances the ribosomal termination-reinitiation event leading to the translation of major open reading frames on the polycistronic viral RNAs. From Cauliflower mosaic virus (strain Bari 1) (CaMV).
   4178..4430    -  terminator     NOS terminator: nopaline synthase terminator and poly(A) signal
   4461..5009    -  CDS            bar: PAT_STRHY - Experimental evidence at protein level: Swiss-Prot protein existence level 1. Inactivates phosphinothricin (PPT) by transfer of an acetyl group from acetyl CoA. Can also acetylate demethylphosphinothricin but not PTT or glutamate. This enzyme is an effector of phosphinothricin tripeptide (PTT or bialaphos) resistance. From Streptomyces hygroscopicus. Introduced by genetic manipulation and expressed in glufosinate-tolerant maize by Dekalb Genetics.
   5030..5212    -  promoter       NOS promoter: nopaline synthase promoter NOS promoter
   5407..5431    -  misc_feature   LB T-DNA repeat: left border repeat from nopaline C58 T-DNA
   5567..6155    -  rep_origin     ori: high-copy-number ColE1/pMB1/pBR322/pUC origin of replication
   6326..7120    -  CDS            KanR: aminoglycoside phosphotransferase; aphA-3; confers resistance to kanamycin
   7121..7225    -  promoter       AmpR promoter: bla
   7287..7481    -  rep_origin     pVS1 oriV: origin of replication for the Pseudomonas plasmid pVS1 (Heeb et al., 2000)
   7547..8620    -  CDS            pVS1 RepA: replication protein from the Pseudomonas plasmid pVS1 (Heeb et al., 2000)
   9049..374     -  CDS            pVS1 StaA (across the origin): stability protein from the Pseudomonas plasmid pVS1 (Heeb et al., 2000)
