[The description below was written by a language model from this plasmid's Addgene catalogue record and pLannotate feature annotations shown in this document.]
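Description:
pICSL86977OD:PITG_06478 is a binary T-DNA plasmid for plant expression, built on the pICSL86977OD backbone and intended to be moved into Agrobacterium for transient protein expression in leaves by agro-infiltration. It is propagated in E. coli through a high-copy ColE1/pUC-type origin. The pVS1 module (oriV, RepA replication protein and StaA stability protein) supports replication and stable maintenance in Agrobacterium. Bacterial selection is by kanamycin, through an aminoglycoside phosphotransferase gene that the annotation places immediately downstream of a bla (AmpR) promoter.

Two cassettes lie between the nopaline-type left and right T-DNA border repeats. The payload is PITG_06478 from Phytophthora infestans strain T30-4. The feature table matches it to a fragment of PexRD18, an effector reported to enhance colonization of Nicotiana benthamiana leaves by the pathogen. It is driven by the strong constitutive CaMV 35S promoter. The tobacco mosaic virus Ω leader acts as a translational enhancer, and the octopine synthase terminator ends the transcript. An annotated fragment of a CaMV coding sequence sits upstream of the promoter and probably reflects extended viral sequence carried along with the 35S region rather than an intended gene. No epitope tag or reporter is annotated. The record does not give the cloning sites.

The second cassette places the bar gene, encoding phosphinothricin acetyltransferase, under the NOS promoter and terminator. This gives Basta (glufosinate) resistance as a plant selectable marker, although selection is not needed for transient assays. According to the associated publication title, the construct belongs to work on how plant pathogens counteract nodes of an NLR immune receptor network.
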