Addgene plasmid #173519: pICSL86977OD:PITG_06478
Purpose: This is a binary plasmid that can be transferred into Agrobacterium and used to transiently express the protein encoded by the insert in plants by agro-infiltration.
Depositing lab: Sophien Kamoun. Depositing organization: Sainsbury Laboratory, Norwich. Publication: Plant pathogens convergently evolved to counteract redundant nodes of an NLR immune receptor network. Derevnina L, Contreras MP, Adachi H, Upson J, Vergara Cruces A, Xie R, Sklenar J, Menke FLH, Mugford ST, MacLean D, Ma W, Hogenhout SA, Goverse A, Maqbool A, Wu CH, Kamoun S. PLoS Biol. 2021 Aug 23;19(8):e3001136. doi: 10.1371/journal.pbio.3001136. PubMed 34424903.
Backbone
  Vector backbone: pICSL86977OD
  Backbone manufacturer: Youles SynBio plasmids
  Backbone size w/o insert (bp): 8678
  Vector type: Plant Expression
  Selectable markers: Basta
Growth in bacteria
  Bacterial resistance: Kanamycin, 50 μg/mL
  Growth temperature: 37°C
  Growth strain: DH5alpha
  Copy number: High Copy
Gene/Insert
  Gene/Insert name: PITG_06478_T30-4
  Species: Phytophthora infestans
  Promoter: 35S
  Cloning method: Restriction Enzyme; 5′ cloning site unknown (unknown if destroyed); 3′ cloning site unknown (unknown if destroyed)
Terms and licenses: Academic/Nonprofit Terms; Industry Terms: Not Available to Industry
How to cite: pICSL86977OD:PITG_06478 was a gift from Sophien Kamoun (Addgene plasmid # 173519 ; http://n2t.net/addgene:173519 ; RRID:Addgene_173519)
